>Addgene plasmid #117605 | pEPOR2KN0038 | addgene full sequence | sequence record 228335 | Addgene NGS Result
GAACACTCTGTGCCGATGTATCACCTCTCGCAAGAATTCAAGCTTGGAGGTCAACATGGTGGAGCACGAC
ACTCTGGTCTACTCCAAAAATGTCAAAGATACAGTCTCAGAAGATCAAAGGGCTATTGAGACTTTTCAAC
AAAGGATAATTTCGGGAAACCTCCTCGGATTCCATTGCCCAGCTATCTGTCACTTCATCGAAAGGACAGT
AGAAAAGGAAGGTGGCTCCTACAAATGCCATCATTGCGATAAAGGAAAGGCTATCATTCAAGATCTCTCT
GCCGACAGTGGTCCCAAAGATGGACCCCCACCCACGAGGAGCATCGTGGAAAAAGAAGAGGTTCCAACCA
CGTCTACAAAGCAAGTGGATTGATGTGATAACATGGTGGAGCACGACACTCTGGTCTACTCCAAAAATGT
CAAAGATACAGTCTCAGAAGATCAAAGGGCTATTGAGACTTTTCAACAAAGGATAATTTCGGGAAACCTC
CTCGGATTCCATTGCCCAGCTATCTGTCACTTCATCGAAAGGACAGTAGAAAAGGAAGGTGGCTCCTACA
AATGCCATCATTGCGATAAAGGAAAGGCTATCATTCAAGATCTCTCTGCCGACAGTGGTCCCAAAGATGG
ACCCCCACCCACGAGGAGCATCGTGGAAAAAGAAGAGGTTCCAACCACGTCTACAAAGCAAGTGGATTGA
TGTGACATCTCCACTGACGTAAGGGATGACGCACAATCCCACTATCCTTCGCAAGACCCTTCCTCTATAT
AAGGAAGTTCATTTCATTTGGAGAGGACACGCTCGAGTATAAGAGCTCATTTTTACAACAATTACCAACA
ACAACAAACAACAAACAACATTACAATTACATTTACAATTATCGATACAATGAGCAAGCTGGAGAAGTTT
ACAAACTGCTACTCCCTGTCTAAGACCCTGAGGTTCAAGGCCATCCCTGTGGGCAAGACCCAGGAGAACA
TCGACAATAAGCGGCTGCTGGTGGAGGACGAGAAGAGAGCCGAGGATTATAAGGGCGTGAAGAAGCTGCT
GGATCGCTACTATCTGTCTTTTATCAACGACGTGCTGCACAGCATCAAGCTGAAGAATCTGAACAATTAC
ATCAGCCTGTTCCGGAAGAAAACCAGAACCGAGAAGGAGAATAAGGAGCTGGAGAACCTGGAGATCAATC
TGCGGAAGGAGATCGCCAAGGCCTTCAAGGGCAACGAGGGCTACAAGTCCCTGTTTAAGAAGGATATCAT
CGAGACAATCCTGCCAGAGTTCCTGGACGATAAGGACGAGATCGCCCTGGTGAACAGCTTCAATGGCTTT
ACCACAGCCTTCACCGGCTTCTTTGATAACAGAGAGAATATGTTTTCCGAGGAGGCCAAGAGCACATCCA
TCGCCTTCAGGTGTATCAACGAGAATCTGACCCGCTACATCTCTAATATGGACATCTTCGAGAAGGTGGA
CGCCATCTTTGATAAGCACGAGGTGCAGGAGATCAAGGAGAAGATCCTGAACAGCGACTATGATGTGGAG
GATTTCTTTGAGGGCGAGTTCTTTAACTTTGTGCTGACACAGGAGGGCATCGACGTGTATAACGCCATCA
TCGGCGGCTTCGTGACCGAGAGCGGCGAGAAGATCAAGGGCCTGAACGAGTACATCAACCTGTATAATCA
GAAAACCAAGCAGAAGCTGCCTAAGTTTAAGCCACTGTATAAGCAGGTGCTGAGCGATCGGGAGTCTCTG
AGCTTCTACGGCGAGGGCTATACATCCGATGAGGAGGTGCTGGAGGTGTTTAGAAACACCCTGAACAAGA
ACAGCGAGATCTTCAGCTCCATCAAGAAGCTGGAGAAGCTGTTCAAGAATTTTGACGAGTACTCTAGCGC
CGGCATCTTTGTGAAGAACGGCCCCGCCATCAGCACAATCTCCAAGGATATCTTCGGCGAGTGGAACGTG
ATCCGGGACAAGTGGAATGCCGAGTATGACGATATCCACCTGAAGAAGAAGGCCGTGGTGACCGAGAAGT
ACGAGGACGATCGGAGAAAGTCCTTCAAGAAGATCGGCTCCTTTTCTCTGGAGCAGCTGCAGGAGTACGC
CGACGCCGATCTGTCTGTGGTGGAGAAGCTGAAGGAGATCATCATCCAGAAGGTGGATGAGATCTACAAG
GTGTATGGCTCCTCTGAGAAGCTGTTCGACGCCGATTTTGTGCTGGAGAAGAGCCTGAAGAAGAACGACG
CCGTGGTGGCCATCATGAAGGACCTGCTGGATTCTGTGAAGAGCTTCGAGAATTACATCAAGGCCTTCTT
TGGCGAGGGCAAGGAGACAAACAGGGACGAGTCCTTCTATGGCGATTTTGTGCTGGCCTACGACATCCTG
CTGAAGGTGGACCACATCTACGATGCCATCCGCAATTATGTGACCCAGAAGCCCTACTCTAAGGATAAGT
TCAAGCTGTATTTTCAGAACCCTCAGTTCATGGGCGGCTGGGACAAGGATAAGGAGACAGACTATCGGGC
CACCATCCTGAGATACGGCTCCAAGTACTATCTGGCCATCATGGATAAGAAGTACGCCAAGTGCCTGCAG
AAGATCGACAAGGACGATGTGAACGGCAATTACGAGAAGATCAACTATAAGCTGCTGCCCGGCCCTAATA
AGATGCTGCCAAAGGTGTTCTTTTCTAAGAAGTGGATGGCCTACTATAACCCCAGCGAGGACATCCAGAA
GATCTACAAGAATGGCACATTCAAGAAGGGCGATATGTTTAACCTGAATGACTGTCACAAGCTGATCGAC
TTCTTTAAGGATAGCATCTCCCGGTATCCAAAGTGGTCCAATGCCTACGATTTCAACTTTTCTGAGACAG
AGAAGTATAAGGACATCGCCGGCTTTTACAGAGAGGTGGAGGAGCAGGGCTATAAGGTGAGCTTCGAGTC
TGCCAGCAAGAAGGAGGTGGATAAGCTGGTGGAGGAGGGCAAGCTGTATATGTTCCAGATCTATAACAAG
GACTTTTCCGATAAGTCTCACGGCACACCCAATCTGCACACCATGTACTTCAAGCTGCTGTTTGACGAGA
ACAATCACGGACAGATCAGGCTGAGCGGAGGAGCAGAGCTGTTCATGAGGCGCGCCTCCCTGAAGAAGGA
GGAGCTGGTGGTGCACCCAGCCAACTCCCCTATCGCCAACAAGAATCCAGATAATCCCAAGAAAACCACA
ACCCTGTCCTACGACGTGTATAAGGATAAGAGGTTTTCTGAGGACCAGTACGAGCTGCACATCCCAATCG
CCATCAATAAGTGCCCCAAGAACATCTTCAAGATCAATACAGAGGTGCGCGTGCTGCTGAAGCACGACGA
TAACCCCTATGTGATCGGCATCGATAGGGGCGAGCGCAATCTGCTGTATATCGTGGTGGTGGACGGCAAG
GGCAACATCGTGGAGCAGTATTCCCTGAACGAGATCATCAACAACTTCAACGGCATCAGGATCAAGACAG
ATTACCACTCTCTGCTGGACAAGAAGGAGAAGGAGAGGTTCGAGGCCCGCCAGAACTGGACCTCCATCGA
GAATATCAAGGAGCTGAAGGCCGGCTATATCTCTCAGGTGGTGCACAAGATCTGCGAGCTGGTGGAGAAG
TACGATGCCGTGATCGCCCTGGAGGACCTGAACTCTGGCTTTAAGAATAGCCGCGTGAAGGTGGAGAAGC
AGGTGTATCAGAAGTTCGAGAAGATGCTGATCGATAAGCTGAACTACATGGTGGACAAGAAGTCTAATCC
TTGTGCAACAGGCGGCGCCCTGAAGGGCTATCAGATCACCAATAAGTTCGAGAGCTTTAAGTCCATGTCT
ACCCAGAACGGCTTCATCTTTTACATCCCTGCCTGGCTGACATCCAAGATCGATCCATCTACCGGCTTTG
TGAACCTGCTGAAAACCAAGTATACCAGCATCGCCGATTCCAAGAAGTTCATCAGCTCCTTTGACAGGAT
CATGTACGTGCCCGAGGAGGATCTGTTCGAGTTTGCCCTGGACTATAAGAACTTCTCTCGCACAGACGCC
GATTACATCAAGAAGTGGAAGCTGTACTCCTACGGCAACCGGATCAGAATCTTCCGGAATCCTAAGAAGA
ACAACGTGTTCGACTGGGAGGAGGTGTGCCTGACCAGCGCCTATAAGGAGCTGTTCAACAAGTACGGCAT
CAATTATCAGCAGGGCGATATCAGAGCCCTGCTGTGCGAGCAGTCCGACAAGGCCTTCTACTCTAGCTTT
ATGGCCCTGATGAGCCTGATGCTGCAGATGCGGAACAGCATCACAGGCCGCACCGACGTGGATTTTCTGA
TCAGCCCTGTGAAGAACTCCGACGGCATCTTCTACGATAGCCGGAACTATGAGGCCCAGGAGAATGCCAT
CCTGCCAAAGAACGCCGACGCCAATGGCGCCTATAACATCGCCAGAAAGGTGCTGTGGGCCATCGGCCAG
TTCAAGAAGGCCGAGGACGAGAAGCTGGATAAGGTGAAGATCGCCATCTCTAACAAGGAGTGGCTGGAGT
ACGCCCAGACCAGCGTGAAGCACAAAAGGCCGGCGGCCACGAAAAAGGCCGGCCAGGCAAAAAAGAAAAA
GGGATCCTACCCATACGATGTTCCAGATTACGCTTATCCCTACGACGTGCCTGATTATGCATACCCATAT
GATGTCCCCGACTATGCCTAAGCTTGTCAAGCAGATCGTTCAAACATTTGGCAATAAAGTTTCTTAAGAT
TGAATCCTGTTGCCGGTCTTGCGATGATTATCATATAATTTCTGTTGAATTACGTTAAGCATGTAATAAT
TAACATGTAATGCATGACGTTATTTATGAGATGGGTTTTTATGATTAGAGTCCCGCAATTATACATTTAA
TACGCGATAGAAAACAAAATATAGCGCGCAAACTAGGATAAATTATCGCGCGCGGTGTCATCTATGTTAC
TAGATCGACGCTACTAGAATTCGAGCTCGGAGCATCTTCATTCTTAAGATATGAAGATAATCTTCAAAAG
GCCCCTGGGAATCTGAAAGAAGAGAAGCAGGCCCATTTATATGGGAAAGAACAATAGTATTTCTTATATA
GGCCCATTTAAGTTGAAAACAATCTTCAAAAGTCCCACATCGCTTAGATAAGAAAACGAAGCTGAGTTTA
TATACAGCTAGAGTCGAAGTAGTGATTGTAATTTCTACTAAGTGTAGATACGTATCTTCGGCCATGAAGC
TGTTTTTTTCGCTTTACGAGGATGCACATGTGACCGAGGGACACGAAGTGATCCGTTTAAACTATCAGTG
TTTGACAGGATATATTGGCGGGTAAACCTAAGAGAAAAGAGCGTTTATTAGAATAATCGGATATTTAAAA
GGGCGTGAAAAGGTTTATCCGTTCGTCCATTTGTATGTGCATGCCAACCACAGGGTTCCCCTCGGGAGTC
AGCCGTGCGGCTGCATGAAATCCTGGCCGGTTTGTCTGATGCCAAGCTGGCGGCCTGGCCGGCCAGCTTG
GCCGCTGAAGAAACCGAGCGCCGCCGTCTAAAAAGGTGATGTGTATTTGAGTAAAACAGCTTGCGTCATG
CGGTCGCTGCGTATATGATGCGATGAGTAAATAAACAAATACGCAAGGGGAACGCATGAAGGTTATCGCT
GTACTTAACCAGAAAGGCGGGTCAGGCAAGACGACCATCGCAACCCATCTAGCCCGCGCCCTGCAACTCG
CCGGGGCCGATGTTCTGTTAGTCGATTCCGATCCCCAGGGCAGTGCCCGCGATTGGGCGGCCGTGCGGGA
AGATCAACCGCTAACCGTTGTCGGCATCGACCGCCCGACGATTGACCGCGACGTGAAGGCCATCGGCCGG
CGCGACTTCGTAGTGATCGACGGAGCGCCCCAGGCGGCGGACTTGGCTGTGTCCGCGATCAAGGCAGCCG
ACTTCGTGCTGATTCCGGTGCAGCCAAGCCCTTACGACATATGGGCCACCGCCGACCTGGTGGAGCTGGT
TAAGCAGCGCATTGAGGTCACGGATGGAAGGCTACAAGCGGCCTTTGTCGTGTCGCGGGCGATCAAAGGC
ACGCGCATCGGCGGTGAGGTTGCCGAGGCGCTGGCCGGGTACGAGCTGCCCATTCTTGAGTCCCGTATCA
CGCAGCGCGTGAGCTACCCAGGCACTGCCGCCGCCGGCACAACCGTTCTTGAATCAGAACCCGAGGGCGA
CGCTGCCCGCGAGGTCCAGGCGCTGGCCGCTGAAATTAAATCAAAACTCATTTGAGTTAATGAGGTAAAG
AGAAAATGAGCAAAAGCACAAACACGCTAAGTGCCGGCCGTCCGAGCGCACGCAGCAGCAAGGCTGCAAC
GTTGGCCAGCCTGGCAGACACGCCAGCCATGAAGCGGGTCAACTTTCAGTTGCCGGCGGAGGATCACACC
AAGCTGAAGATGTACGCGGTACGCCAAGGCAAGACCATTACCGAGCTGCTATCTGAATACATCGCGCAGC
TACCAGAGTAAATGAGCAAATGAATAAATGAGTAGATGAATTTTAGCGGCTAAAGGAGGCGGCATGGAAA
ATCAAGAACAACCAGGCACCGACGCCGTGGAATGCCCCATGTGTGGAGGAACGGGCGGTTGGCCAGGCGT
AAGCGGCTGGGTTGTCTGCCGGCCCTGCAATGGCACTGGAACCCCCAAGCCCGAGGAATCGGCGTGAGCG
GTCGCAAACCATCCGGCCCGGTACAAATCGGCGCGGCGCTGGGTGATGACCTGGTGGAGAAGTTGAAGGC
CGCGCAGGCCGCCCAGCGGCAACGCATCGAGGCAGAAGCACGCCCCGGTGAATCGTGGCAAGCGGCCGCT
GATCGAATCCGCAAAGAATCCCGGCAACCGCCGGCAGCCGGTGCGTCGTCGATTAGGAAGCCGCCCAAGG
GCGACGAGCAACCAGATTTTTTCGTTCCGATGCTCTATGACGTGGGCACCCGCGATAGTCGCAGCATCAT
GGACGTGGCCGTTTTCCGTCTGTCGAAGCGTGACCGACGAGCTGGCGAGGTGATCCGCTACGAGCTTCCA
GACGGGCACGTAGAGGTTTCCGCAGGGCCGGCCGGCATGGCCAGTGTGTGGGATTACGACCTGGTACTGA
TGGCGGTTTCCCATCTAACCGAATCCATGAACCGATACCGGGAAGGGAAGGGAGACAAGCCCGGCCGCGT
GTTCCGTCCACACGTTGCGGACGTACTCAAGTTCTGCCGGCGAGCCGATGGCGGAAAGCAGAAAGACGAC
CTGGTAGAAACCTGCATTCGGTTAAACACCACGCACGTTGCCATGCAGCGTACGAAGAAGGCCAAGAACG
GCCGCCTGGTGACGGTATCCGAGGGTGAAGCCTTGATTAGCCGCTACAAGATCGTAAAGAGCGAAACCGG
GCGGCCGGAGTACATCGAGATCGAGCTAGCTGATTGGATGTACCGCGAGATTACAGAAGGCAAGAACCCG
GACGTGCTGACGGTTCACCCCGATTACTTTTTGATCGATCCCGGCATCGGCCGTTTTCTCTACCGCCTGG
CACGCCGCGCCGCAGGCAAGGCAGAAGCCAGATGGTTGTTCAAGACGATCTACGAACGCAGTGGCAGCGC
CGGAGAGTTCAAGAAGTTCTGTTTCACCGTGCGCAAGCTGATCGGGTCAAATGACCTGCCGGAGTACGAT
TTGAAGGAGGAGGCGGGGCAGGCTGGCCCGATCCTAGTCATGCGCTACCGCAACCTGATCGAGGGCGAAG
CATCCGCCGGTTCCTAATGTACGGAGCAGATGCTAGGGCAAATTGCCCTAGCAGGGGAAAAAGGTCGAAA
AAGCTTCTTTCCTGTGGATAGCACGTACATTGGGAACCCAAAGCCGTACATTGGGAACCGGAACCCGTAC
ATTGGGAACCCAAAGCCGTACATTGGGAACCGGTCACACATGTAAGTGACTGATATAAAAGAGAAAAAAG
GCGATTTTTCCGCCTAAAACTCTTTAAAACTTATTAAAACTCTTAAAACCCGCCTGGCCTGTGCATAACT
GTCTGGCCAGCGCACAGCCGAACAGCTGCAAAAAGCGCCCACATCAAGGCTCCGAGTGCGCGGAACCCCT
ATTTGTTTATTTTTCTAAATACATTCAAATATGTATCCGCTCATGAGACAATAACCCTGATAAATGCTTC
AATAATATTGAAAAAGGAAGAGTATGGCTAAAATGAGAATATCACCGGAATTGAAAAAACTGATCGAAAA
ATACCGCTGCGTAAAAGATACGGAAGGAATGTCTCCTGCTAAGGTATATAAGCTGGTGGGAGAAAATGAA
AACCTATATTTAAAAATGACGGACAGCCGGTATAAAGGGACCACCTATGATGTGGAACGGGAAAAGGACA
TGATGCTATGGCTGGAAGGAAAGCTGCCTGTTCCAAAGGTCCTGCACTTTGAACGGCATGATGGCTGGAG
CAATCTGCTCATGAGTGAGGCCGATGGCGTCCTTTGCTCGGAAGAGTATGAAGATGAACAAAGCCCTGAA
AAGATTATCGAGCTGTATGCGGAGTGCATCAGGCTCTTTCACTCCATCGACATATCGGATTGTCCCTATA
CGAATAGCTTAGACAGCCGCTTAGCCGAATTGGATTACTTACTGAATAACGATCTGGCCGATGTGGATTG
CGAAAACTGGGAAGAGGACACTCCATTTAAAGATCCGCGCGAGCTGTATGATTTTTTAAAGACGGAAAAG
CCCGAAGAGGAACTTGTCTTTTCCCACGGCGACCTGGGAGACAGCAACATCTTTGTGAAAGATGGCAAAG
TAAGTGGCTTTATTGATCTTGGGAGAAGCGGCAGGGCGGACAAGTGGTATGACATTGCCTTCTGCGTCCG
GTCGCTCAGGGAGGATATCGGGGAAGAACAGTATGTCGAGCTATTTTTTGACTTACTGGGGATCAAGCCT
GATTGGGAGAAAATAAAATATTATATTTTACTGGATGAATTGTTTTAGCTGTCAGACCAAGTTTACTCAT
ATATACTTTAGATTGATTTAAAACTTCATTTTTAATTTAAAAGGATCTAGGTGAAGATCCTTTTTGATAA
TCTCATGACCAAAATCCCTTAACGTGAGTTTTCGTTCCACTGAGCGTCAGACCCCGTAGAAAAGATCAAA
GGATCTTCTTGAGATCCTTTTTTTCTGCGCGTAATCTGCTGCTTGCAAACAAAAAAACCACCGCTACCAG
CGGTGGTTTGTTTGCCGGATCAAGAGCTACCAACTCTTTTTCCGAAGGTAACTGGCTTCAGCAGAGCGCA
GATACCAAATACTGTTCTTCTAGTGTAGCCGTAGTTAGGCCACCACTTCAAGAACTCTGTAGCACCGCCT
ACATACCTCGCTCTGCTAATCCTGTTACCAGTGGCTGCTGCCAGTGGCGATAAGTCGTGTCTTACCGGGT
TGGACTCAAGACGATAGTTACCGGATAAGGCGCAGCGGTCGGGCTGAACGGGGGGTTCGTGCACACAGCC
CAGCTTGGAGCGAACGACCTACACCGAACTGAGATACCTACAGCGTGAGCTATGAGAAAGCGCCACGCTT
CCCGAAGGGAGAAAGGCGGACAGGTATCCGGTAAGCGGCAGGGTCGGAACAGGAGAGCGCACGAGGGAGC
TTCCAGGGGGAAACGCCTGGTATCTTTATAGTCCTGTCGGGTTTCGCCACCTCTGACTTGAGCGTCGATT
TTTGTGATGCTCGTCAGGGGGGCGGAGCCTATGGAAAAACGCCAGCAACGCGGCCTTTTTACGGTTCCTG
CTCGGATCTGTTGGACCGGACAGTAGTCATGGTTGATGGGCTGCCTGTATCGAGTGGTGATTTTGTGCCG
AGCTGCCGGTCGGGGAGCTGTTGGCTGGCTGGTGGCAGGATATATTGTGGTGTAAACAAATTGACGCTTA
GACAACTTAATAACACATTGCGGACGTTTTTAATGTACTGGGGTT
Features (pLannotate 1.2.2; 15 found; start..end, strand, type, name):
    127..803     +  promoter       CaMV 35S promoter (enhanced): cauliflower mosaic virus 35S promoter with a duplicated enhancer region
    828..881     +  misc_feature   TMV Ω: translational enhancer from the tobacco mosaic virus 5'-leader sequence (Gallie et al., 1988)
    890..4573    +  CDS            LbCpf1: CRISPR-associated protein from Lachnospiraceae bacterium ND2006 (Zetsche et al., 2015)
   4574..4621    +  CDS            nucleoplasmin NLS: bipartite nuclear localization signal from nucleoplasmin
   4628..4708    +  CDS            3xHA: three tandem HA epitope tags
   4724..4976    +  terminator     NOS terminator: nopaline synthase terminator and poly(A) signal
   5136..5152    +  promoter       AtU6 promoter (fragment): consensus promoter from the three Arabidopsis U6 snRNA genes (Waibel and Filipowicz, 1990; Nekrasov et al., 2013)
   5323..5347    +  misc_feature   RB T-DNA repeat: right border repeat from nopaline C58 T-DNA
   5656..6285    +  CDS            pVS1 StaA: stability protein from the Pseudomonas plasmid pVS1 (Heeb et al., 2000)
   6714..7787    +  CDS            pVS1 RepA: replication protein from the Pseudomonas plasmid pVS1 (Heeb et al., 2000)
   7853..8047    +  rep_origin     pVS1 oriV: origin of replication for the Pseudomonas plasmid pVS1 (Heeb et al., 2000)
   8109..8213    +  promoter       AmpR promoter: bla
   8214..9008    +  CDS            KanR: aminoglycoside phosphotransferase; aphA-3; confers resistance to kanamycin
   9179..9767    +  rep_origin     ori: high-copy-number ColE1/pMB1/pBR322/pUC origin of replication
   9903..9927    +  misc_feature   LB T-DNA repeat: left border repeat from nopaline C58 T-DNA
