[The description below was written by a language model from this plasmid's Addgene catalogue record and pLannotate feature annotations shown in this document.]
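Description:
pEPOR2KN0038 is a Level 2 MoClo (Golden Gate) plant expression construct built in the pICSL4723 binary backbone, combining two Level 1 transcription units for CRISPR genome editing with LbCas12a (Cpf1) in plants. The backbone carries left and right T-DNA border repeats of the nopaline C58 type, so the region between them can be transferred into plant cells by Agrobacterium. It has two replication systems: a high-copy ColE1/pUC-type origin for E. coli, and the pVS1 oriV with its RepA replication and StaA stability proteins for maintenance in Agrobacterium. Selection in bacteria is by kanamycin, through an aminoglycoside phosphotransferase gene driven by the AmpR (bla) promoter. The Level 1 modules were assembled through BpiI sites that were destroyed during cloning.

Within the T-DNA, the first cassette uses an enhanced CaMV 35S promoter with a duplicated enhancer region, followed by the TMV Ω translational leader, to express LbCas12a from Lachnospiraceae bacterium ND2006. The nuclease is fused at its C-terminus to a bipartite nucleoplasmin nuclear localization signal and a 3xHA epitope tag for detection, and the unit ends with the NOS terminator. The second cassette, described in the record as AtU6-26:sgRNA, uses an Arabidopsis U6 Pol III promoter to transcribe a guide RNA targeting Arabidopsis ADH1 (AT1G77120). The automated annotation detects only a short fragment of the AtU6 promoter and does not mark the guide itself. No plant selectable marker is annotated or mentioned in the record. The construct was made as part of a comparison of the efficiency and specificity of different Cas nucleases in plants.
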