Addgene plasmid #117605: pEPOR2KN0038
Purpose: Level2 MoClo construct, containing level1 plant expression cassettes for LbCas12a(pEPOR1CB0013) and sgRNA_AtADH1 {AT1G77120}(pEPOR1CB0029)
Depositing lab: Nicola Patron. Depositing organization: Earlham Institute. Publication: Comparison of efficiency and specificity of CRISPR-associated (Cas) nucleases in plants: An expanded toolkit for precision genome engineering. Raitskin O, Schudoma C, West A, Patron NJ. PLoS One. 2019 Feb 27;14(2):e0211598. doi: 10.1371/journal.pone.0211598. eCollection 2019. PubMed 30811422.
Backbone
  Vector backbone: pICSL4723
  Vector type: Plant Expression
Growth in bacteria
  Bacterial resistance: Kanamycin, 50 μg/mL
  Growth temperature: 37°C
  Growth strain: DH5alpha
  Copy number: High Copy
Gene/Insert
  Gene/Insert name: [35S:LbCas12a(pEPOR1CB0013) ] +[AtU6-26:sgRNA]
  Species: Synthetic
  Cloning method: Restriction Enzyme; 5′ cloning site BpiI (destroyed during cloning); 3′ cloning site BpiI (destroyed during cloning)
Terms and licenses: Academic/Nonprofit Terms; Industry Terms: Not Available to Industry
Depositor comments: Please visit https://www.biorxiv.org/content/early/2018/09/20/422766 for BioRxiv preprint
How to cite: pEPOR2KN0038 was a gift from Nicola Patron (Addgene plasmid # 117605 ; http://n2t.net/addgene:117605 ; RRID:Addgene_117605)
